Addgene plasmid #235169: FLAG-GRP78-Wild-Type
Purpose: Expresses Wild-Type GRP78 in mammalian cells
Depositing lab: Amy Shiu Lee. Depositing organization: University of Southern California. Publication: Cell surface relocalization of the endoplasmic reticulum chaperone and unfolded protein response regulator GRP78/BiP. Zhang Y, Liu R, Ni M, Gill P, Lee AS. J Biol Chem. 2010 May 14;285(20):15065-15075. doi: 10.1074/jbc.M109.087445. Epub 2010 Mar 5. PubMed 20208072.
Backbone
  Vector backbone: pcDNA3.1
  Backbone size w/o insert (bp): 5500
  Total vector size (bp): 9599
  Vector type: Mammalian Expression
Growth in bacteria
  Bacterial resistance: Ampicillin, 100 μg/mL
  Growth temperature: 37°C
  Growth strain: DH5alpha
  Copy number: Unknown
Gene/Insert
  Gene/Insert name: 78-kDa glucose-regulated protein (alt names: GRP78; BiP; HSPA5)
  Species: H. sapiens (human)
  Insert size (bp): 4200
  GenBank ID: NM_005347.5
  Entrez Gene: HSPA5 (a.k.a. BIP, GRP78, HEL-S-89n)
  Promoter: CMV
  Tag / fusion protein: FLAG (N terminal on insert)
  Cloning method: Restriction Enzyme; 5′ cloning site BamH1 (not destroyed); 3′ cloning site XhoI (not destroyed)
  Sequencing primers: 5′ Unknown; 3′ Unknown
Terms and licenses: Academic/Nonprofit Terms; Industry Terms: Not Available to Industry
How to cite: FLAG-GRP78-Wild-Type was a gift from Amy Shiu Lee (Addgene plasmid # 235169 ; http://n2t.net/addgene:235169 ; RRID:Addgene_235169)
