[The description below was written by a language model from this plasmid's Addgene catalogue record and pLannotate feature annotations shown in this document.]
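Description:
FLAG-GRP78-Wild-Type is a mammalian expression plasmid built on the pcDNA3.1 backbone that carries the wild-type human HSPA5 gene, encoding the 78-kDa glucose-regulated protein (GRP78, also called BiP), an endoplasmic reticulum chaperone and regulator of the unfolded protein response. The insert was cloned between BamHI and XhoI sites, both retained, and sits downstream of the human cytomegalovirus immediate-early enhancer and promoter, with the bovine growth hormone polyadenylation signal terminating the transcript. T7 and SP6 phage promoters flank the cloning region. The annotated HSPA5 coding sequence is preceded by a stretch matching part of the BiP IRES, indicating that some of the native 5′ untranslated region came along with the cDNA. The catalogue lists a FLAG epitope at the N terminus of the insert, but the feature table does not annotate it separately, so its exact position relative to the signal peptide cannot be confirmed from the record.

In E. coli the plasmid is maintained through a high-copy ColE1/pUC-type origin and selected with ampicillin via the β-lactamase gene. An f1 origin is also present. For mammalian cells, an SV40 early promoter drives the neomycin phosphotransferase gene, followed by an SV40 polyadenylation signal, which allows G418 selection of stable transfectants. The short HIV-1 LTR, ble and lacI hits are only small fragments and are probably backbone remnants or annotation artefacts.

The catalogue gives a total size of about 9.6 kb with a 4.2 kb insert, whereas the sequenced record is 7,637 nt with a coding region of roughly 2 kb, so the listed sizes appear overestimated. The construct is intended for expressing tagged wild-type GRP78 in mammalian cells, with the associated publication concerning relocalization of the chaperone to the cell surface.
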