Features (pLannotate 1.2.2; 22 found; start..end, strand, type, name):
     28..80      -  misc_feature   bom (fragment): basis of mobility region from pBR322
    235..614     +  enhancer       CMV enhancer: human cytomegalovirus immediate early enhancer
    615..818     +  promoter       CMV promoter: human cytomegalovirus (CMV) immediate early promoter
    814..847     +  LTR            5' LTR (truncated) (fragment): truncated 5' long terminal repeat (LTR) from HIV-1
    863..881     +  promoter       T7 promoter: promoter for bacteriophage T7 RNA polymerase
    902..1147    +  ncRNA          IRES Bip (fragment): Accession: RF00223 - bip internal ribosome entry site (IRES)
   1116..3101    +  CDS            HSPA5: BIP_HUMAN - Also known as GRP78 From Homo sapiens (Human).
   3190..3208    -  promoter       SP6 promoter: promoter for bacteriophage SP6 RNA polymerase
   3234..3458    +  polyA_signal   bGH poly(A) signal: bovine growth hormone polyadenylation signal
   3462..3483    +  promoter       SV40 promoter (fragment): SV40 enhancer and early promoter
   3504..3932    +  rep_origin     f1 ori (sequence partly withheld): f1 bacteriophage origin of replication; arrow indicates direction of (+) strand synthesis
   3946..4275    +  promoter       SV40 promoter: SV40 enhancer and early promoter
   4342..5133    +  CDS            neo: KKA2_KLEPN - Also known as kan, nptII. Experimental evidence at protein level: Swiss-Prot protein existence level 1. Resistance to kanamycin, neomycin, paromomycin, ribostamycin, butirosin and gentamicin B. From Klebsiella pneumoniae.
   5157..5315    +  CDS            ble (fragment): BLE_KLEPN - Experimental evidence at protein level: Swiss-Prot protein existence level 1. Binding protein with a strong affinity to the bleomycin family of antibiotics. Binds to CL990; an antimitotic-antibiotic compound. From Klebsiella pneumoniae.
   5310..5431    +  polyA_signal   SV40 poly(A) signal: SV40 polyadenylation signal
   5504..5520    -  protein_bind   lac operator: The lac repressor binds to the lac operator to inhibit transcription in E. coli. This inhibition can be relieved by adding lactose or isopropyl-β-D-thiogalactopyranoside (IPTG). lac repressor encoded by lacI
   5528..5558    -  promoter       lac promoter: promoter for the E. coli lac operon
   5573..5594    -  protein_bind   CAP binding site: CAP binding activates transcription in the presence of cAMP. E. coli catabolite activator protein
   5607..5699    -  CDS            lacI (fragment): lac repressor; lacI; The lac repressor binds to the lac operator to inhibit transcription in E. coli. This inhibition can be relieved by adding lactose or isopropyl-β-D-thiogalactopyranoside (IPTG).
   5882..6470    -  rep_origin     ori: high-copy-number ColE1/pMB1/pBR322/pUC origin of replication
   6641..7501    -  CDS            AmpR: β-lactamase; bla; confers resistance to ampicillin, carbenicillin, and related antibiotics
   7502..7606    -  promoter       AmpR promoter: bla
>Addgene plasmid #235169 | FLAG-GRP78-Wild-Type | addgene full sequence | sequence record 472932 | Addgene NGS Result
GACGGATCGGGAGATCTCCCGATCCCCTATGGTGCACTCTCAGTACAATCTGCTCTGATGCCGCATAGTT
AAGCCAGTATCTGCTCCCTGCTTGTGTGTTGGAGGTCGCTGAGTAGTGCGCGAGCAAAATTTAAGCTACA
ACAAGGCAAGGCTTGACCGACAATTGCATGAAGAATCTGCTTAGGGTTAGGCGTTTTGCGCTGCTTCGCG
ATGTACGGGCCAGATATACGCGTTGACATTGATTATTGACTAGTTATTAATAGTAATCAATTACGGGGTC
ATTAGTTCATAGCCCATATATGGAGTTCCGCGTTACATAACTTACGGTAAATGGCCCGCCTGGCTGACCG
CCCAACGACCCCCGCCCATTGACGTCAATAATGACGTATGTTCCCATAGTAACGCCAATAGGGACTTTCC
ATTGACGTCAATGGGTGGAGTATTTACGGTAAACTGCCCACTTGGCAGTACATCAAGTGTATCATATGCC
AAGTACGCCCCCTATTGACGTCAATGACGGTAAATGGCCCGCCTGGCATTATGCCCAGTACATGACCTTA
TGGGACTTTCCTACTTGGCAGTACATCTACGTATTAGTCATCGCTATTACCATGGTGATGCGGTTTTGGC
AGTACATCAATGGGCGTGGATAGCGGTTTGACTCACGGGGATTTCCAAGTCTCCACCCCATTGACGTCAA
TGGGAGTTTGTTTTGGCACCAAAATCAACGGGACTTTCCAAAATGTCGTAACAACTCCGCCCCATTGACG
CAAATGGGCGGTAGGCGTGTACGGTGGGAGGTCTATATAAGCAGAGCTCTCTGGCTAACTAGAGAACCCA
CTGCTTACTGGCTTATCGAAATTAATACGACTCACTATAGGGAGACCCAAGCTTGGTACCGAGCTCGGAT
CCCAGCACAGACAGATTGACCTATTGGGGTGTTTCGCGAGTGTGAGAGGGAAGCGCCGCGGCCTGTATTT
CTAGACCTGCCCTTCGCCTGGTTCGTGGCGCCTTGTGACCCCGGGCCCCTGCCGCCTGCAAGTCGGAAAT
TGCGCTGTGCTCCTGTGCTACGGCCTGTGGCTGGACTGCCTGCTGCTGCCCAACTGGCTGGCAAGATGAA
GCTCTCCCTGGTGGCCGCGATGCTGCTGCTGCTCAGCGCGGCGCGGGCCGACTACAAAGATGACGATGAC
AAGGAGGAGGAGGACAAGAAGGAGGACGTGGGCACGGTGGTCGGCATCGACCTGGGGACCACCTACTCCT
GCGTCGGCGTGTTCAAGAACGGCCGCGTGGAGATCATCGCCAACGATCAGGGCAACCGCATCACGCCGTC
CTATGTCGCCTTCACTCCTGAAGGGGAACGTCTGATTGGCGATGCCGCCAAGAACCAGCTCACCTCCAAC
CCCGAGAACACGGTCTTTGACGCCAAGCGGCTCATCGGCCGCACGTGGAATGACCCGTCTGTGCAGCAGG
ACATCAAGTTCTTGCCGTTCAAGGTGGTTGAAAAGAAAACTAAACCATACATTCAAGTTGATATTGGAGG
TGGGCAAACAAAGACATTTGCTCCTGAAGAAATTTCTGCCATGGTTCTCACTAAAATGAAAGAAACCGCT
GAGGCTTATTTGGGAAAGAAGGTTACCCATGCAGTTGTTACTGTACCAGCCTATTTTAATGATGCCCAAC
GCCAAGCAACCAAAGACGCTGGAACTATTGCTGGCCTAAATGTTATGAGGATCATCAACGAGCCTACGGC
AGCTGCTATTGCTTATGGCCTGGATAAGAGGGAGGGGGAGAAGAACATCCTGGTGTTTGACCTGGGTGGC
GGAACCTTCGATGTGTCTCTTCTCACCATTGACAATGGTGTCTTCGAAGTTGTGGCCACTAATGGAGATA
CTCATCTGGGTGGAGAAGACTTTGACCAGCGTGTCATGGAACACTTCATCAAACTGTACAAAAAGAAGAC
GGGCAAAGATGTCAGGAAAGACAATAGAGCTGTGCAGAAACTCCGGCGCGAGGTAGAAAAGGCCAAACGG
GCCCTGTCTTCTCAGCATCAAGCAAGAATTGAAATTGAGTCCTTCTATGAAGGAGAAGACTTTTCTGAGA
CCCTGACTCGGGCCAAATTTGAAGAGCTCAACATGGATCTGTTCCGGTCTACTATGAAGCCCGTCCAGAA
AGTGTTGGAAGATTCTGATTTGAAGAAGTCTGATATTGATGAAATTGTTCTTGTTGGTGGCTCGACTCGA
ATTCCAAAGATTCAGCAACTGGTTAAAGAGTTCTTCAATGGCAAGGAACCATCCCGTGGCATAAACCCAG
ATGAAGCTGTAGCGTATGGTGCTGCTGTCCAGGCTGGTGTGCTCTCTGGTGATCAAGATACAGGTGACCT
GGTACTGCTTGATGTATGTCCCCTTACACTTGGTATTGAAACTGTGGGAGGTGTCATGACCAAACTGATT
CCAAGGAACACAGTGGTGCCTACCAAGAAGTCTCAGATCTTTTCTACAGCTTCTGATAATCAACCAACTG
TTACAATCAAGGTCTATGAAGGTGAAAGACCCCTGACAAAAGACAATCATCTTCTGGGTACATTTGATCT
GACTGGAATTCCTCCTGCTCCTCGTGGGGTCCCACAGATTGAAGTCACCTTTGAGATAGATGTGAATGGT
ATTCTTCGAGTGACAGCTGAAGACAAGGGTACAGGGAACAAAAATAAGATCACAATCACCAATGACCAGA
ATCGCCTGACACCTGAAGAAATCGAAAGGATGGTTAATGATGCTGAGAAGTTTGCTGAGGAAGACAAAAA
GCTCAAGGAGCGCATTGATACTAGAAATGAGTTGGAAAGCTATGCCTATTCTCTAAAGAATCAGATTGGA
GATAAAGAAAAGCTGGGAGGTAAACTTTCCTCTGAAGATAAGGAGACCATGGAAAAAGCTGTAGAAGAAA
AGATTGAATGGCTGGAAAGCCACCAAGATGCTGACATTGAAGACTTCAAAGCTAAGAAGAAGGAACTGGA
AGAAATTGTTCAACCAATTATCAGCAAACTCTATGGAAGTGCAGGCCCTCCCCCAACTGGTGAAGAGGAT
ACAGCAGAAAAAGATGAGTTGTAGACACTGATCTGCTAGTGCTGTAATATTGTAAATACTGGACTCAGGA
ACTTTTGTTAGGCTCGAGCATGCATCTAGAGGGCCCTATTCTATAGTGTCACCTAAATGCTAGAGCTCGC
TGATCAGCCTCGACTGTGCCTTCTAGTTGCCAGCCATCTGTTGTTTGCCCCTCCCCCGTGCCTTCCTTGA
CCCTGGAAGGTGCCACTCCCACTGTCCTTTCCTAATAAAATGAGGAAATTGCATCGCATTGTCTGAGTAG
GTGTCATTCTATTCTGGGGGGTGGGGTGGGGCAGGACAGCAAGGGGGAGGATTGGGAAGACAATAGCAGG
CATGCTGGGGATGCGGTGGGCTCTATGGCTTCTGAGGCGGAAAGAACCAGCTGGGGCTCTAGGGGGTATC
CCC
[124 nt withheld, positions 3504-3627]
C
[91 nt withheld, positions 3629-3719]
A
[49 nt withheld, positions 3721-3769]
CCTTTGACGTTGGAGTCCACGTTCTTT
[37 nt withheld, positions 3797-3833]
ACCCTATCTCGGTCTATTCTTTTGATTTATAAGGGATTTTGCCGATTTCGGCCTATTGGTTAAAAAATGA
GCTGATTTAACAAAAATTTAACGCGAATTAATTCTGTGGAATGTGTGTCAGTTAGGGTGTGGAAAGTCCC
CAGGCTCCCCAGCAGGCAGAAGTATGCAAAGCATGCATCTCAATTAGTCAGCAACCAGGTGTGGAAAGTC
CCCAGGCTCCCCAGCAGGCAGAAGTATGCAAAGCATGCATCTCAATTAGTCAGCAACCATAGTCCCGCCC
CTAACTCCGCCCATCCCGCCCCTAACTCCGCCCAGTTCCGCCCATTCTCCGCCCCATGGCTGACTAATTT
TTTTTATTTATGCAGAGGCCGAGGCCGCCTCTGCCTCTGAGCTATTCCAGAAGTAGTGAGGAGGCTTTTT
TGGAGGCCTAGGCTTTTGCAAAAAGCTCCCGGGAGCTTGTATATCCATTTTCGGATCTGATCAAGAGACA
GGATGAGGATCGTTTCGCATGATTGAACAAGATGGATTGCACGCAGGTTCTCCGGCCGCTTGGGTGGAGA
GGCTATTCGGCTATGACTGGGCACAACAGACAATCGGCTGCTCTGATGCCGCCGTGTTCCGGCTGTCAGC
GCAGGGGCGCCCGGTTCTTTTTGTCAAGACCGACCTGTCCGGTGCCCTGAATGAACTGCAGGACGAGGCA
GCGCGGCTATCGTGGCTGGCCACGACGGGCGTTCCTTGCGCAGCTGTGCTCGACGTTGTCACTGAAGCGG
GAAGGGACTGGCTGCTATTGGGCGAAGTGCCGGGGCAGGATCTCCTGTCATCTCACCTTGCTCCTGCCGA
GAAAGTATCCATCATGGCTGATGCAATGCGGCGGCTGCATACGCTTGATCCGGCTACCTGCCCATTCGAC
CACCAAGCGAAACATCGCATCGAGCGAGCACGTACTCGGATGGAAGCCGGTCTTGTCGATCAGGATGATC
TGGACGAAGAGCATCAGGGGCTCGCGCCAGCCGAACTGTTCGCCAGGCTCAAGGCGCGCATGCCCGACGG
CGAGGATCTCGTCGTGACCCATGGCGATGCCTGCTTGCCGAATATCATGGTGGAAAATGGCCGCTTTTCT
GGATTCATCGACTGTGGCCGGCTGGGTGTGGCGGACCGCTATCAGGACATAGCGTTGGCTACCCGTGATA
TTGCTGAAGAGCTTGGCGGCGAATGGGCTGACCGCTTCCTCGTGCTTTACGGTATCGCCGCTCCCGATTC
GCAGCGCATCGCCTTCTATCGCCTTCTTGACGAGTTCTTCTGAGCGGGACTCTGGGGTTCGAAATGACCG
ACCAAGCGACGCCCAACCTGCCATCACGAGATTTCGATTCCACCGCCGCCTTCTATGAAAGGTTGGGCTT
CGGAATCGTTTTCCGGGACGCCGGCTGGATGATCCTCCAGCGCGGGGATCTCATGCTGGAGTTCTTCGCC
CACCCCAACTTGTTTATTGCAGCTTATAATGGTTACAAATAAAGCAATAGCATCACAAATTTCACAAATA
AAGCATTTTTTTCACTGCATTCTAGTTGTGGTTTGTCCAAACTCATCAATGTATCTTATCATGTCTGTAT
ACCGTCGACCTCTAGCTAGAGCTTGGCGTAATCATGGTCATAGCTGTTTCCTGTGTGAAATTGTTATCCG
CTCACAATTCCACACAACATACGAGCCGGAAGCATAAAGTGTAAAGCCTGGGGTGCCTAATGAGTGAGCT
AACTCACATTAATTGCGTTGCGCTCACTGCCCGCTTTCCAGTCGGGAAACCTGTCGTGCCAGCTGCATTA
ATGAATCGGCCAACGCGCGGGGAGAGGCGGTTTGCGTATTGGGCGCTCTTCCGCTTCCTCGCTCACTGAC
TCGCTGCGCTCGGTCGTTCGGCTGCGGCGAGCGGTATCAGCTCACTCAAAGGCGGTAATACGGTTATCCA
CAGAATCAGGGGATAACGCAGGAAAGAACATGTGAGCAAAAGGCCAGCAAAAGGCCAGGAACCGTAAAAA
GGCCGCGTTGCTGGCGTTTTTCCATAGGCTCCGCCCCCCTGACGAGCATCACAAAAATCGACGCTCAAGT
CAGAGGTGGCGAAACCCGACAGGACTATAAAGATACCAGGCGTTTCCCCCTGGAAGCTCCCTCGTGCGCT
CTCCTGTTCCGACCCTGCCGCTTACCGGATACCTGTCCGCCTTTCTCCCTTCGGGAAGCGTGGCGCTTTC
TCATAGCTCACGCTGTAGGTATCTCAGTTCGGTGTAGGTCGTTCGCTCCAAGCTGGGCTGTGTGCACGAA
CCCCCCGTTCAGCCCGACCGCTGCGCCTTATCCGGTAACTATCGTCTTGAGTCCAACCCGGTAAGACACG
ACTTATCGCCACTGGCAGCAGCCACTGGTAACAGGATTAGCAGAGCGAGGTATGTAGGCGGTGCTACAGA
GTTCTTGAAGTGGTGGCCTAACTACGGCTACACTAGAAGAACAGTATTTGGTATCTGCGCTCTGCTGAAG
CCAGTTACCTTCGGAAAAAGAGTTGGTAGCTCTTGATCCGGCAAACAAACCACCGCTGGTAGCGGTGGTT
TTTTTGTTTGCAAGCAGCAGATTACGCGCAGAAAAAAAGGATCTCAAGAAGATCCTTTGATCTTTTCTAC
GGGGTCTGACGCTCAGTGGAACGAAAACTCACGTTAAGGGATTTTGGTCATGAGATTATCAAAAAGGATC
TTCACCTAGATCCTTTTAAATTAAAAATGAAGTTTTAAATCAATCTAAAGTATATATGAGTAAACTTGGT
CTGACAGTTACCAATGCTTAATCAGTGAGGCACCTATCTCAGCGATCTGTCTATTTCGTTCATCCATAGT
TGCCTGACTCCCCGTCGTGTAGATAACTACGATACGGGAGGGCTTACCATCTGGCCCCAGTGCTGCAATG
ATACCGCGAGACCCACGCTCACCGGCTCCAGATTTATCAGCAATAAACCAGCCAGCCGGAAGGGCCGAGC
GCAGAAGTGGTCCTGCAACTTTATCCGCCTCCATCCAGTCTATTAATTGTTGCCGGGAAGCTAGAGTAAG
TAGTTCGCCAGTTAATAGTTTGCGCAACGTTGTTGCCATTGCTACAGGCATCGTGGTGTCACGCTCGTCG
TTTGGTATGGCTTCATTCAGCTCCGGTTCCCAACGATCAAGGCGAGTTACATGATCCCCCATGTTGTGCA
AAAAAGCGGTTAGCTCCTTCGGTCCTCCGATCGTTGTCAGAAGTAAGTTGGCCGCAGTGTTATCACTCAT
GGTTATGGCAGCACTGCATAATTCTCTTACTGTCATGCCATCCGTAAGATGCTTTTCTGTGACTGGTGAG
TACTCAACCAAGTCATTCTGAGAATAGTGTATGCGGCGACCGAGTTGCTCTTGCCCGGCGTCAATACGGG
ATAATACCGCGCCACATAGCAGAACTTTAAAAGTGCTCATCATTGGAAAACGTTCTTCGGGGCGAAAACT
CTCAAGGATCTTACCGCTGTTGAGATCCAGTTCGATGTAACCCACTCGTGCACCCAACTGATCTTCAGCA
TCTTTTACTTTCACCAGCGTTTCTGGGTGAGCAAAAACAGGAAGGCAAAATGCCGCAAAAAAGGGAATAA
GGGCGACACGGAAATGTTGAATACTCATACTCTTCCTTTTTCAATATTATTGAAGCATTTATCAGGGTTA
TTGTCTCATGAGCGGATACATATTTGAATGTATTTAGAAAAATAAACAAATAGGGGTTCCGCGCACATTT
CCCCGAAAAGTGCCACCTGACGTC
